>Addgene plasmid #195907 | L0-I42 Tp901 GG1-GG4 | addgene full sequence | sequence record 387962 | Addgene NGS Result
GGATCGGAGGTCTCAAATGACTAAGAAAGTAGCAATCTATACACGAGTATCCACTACTAACCAAGCAGAG
GAAGGCTTCTCAATTGATGAGCAAATTGACCGTTTAACAAAATATGCTGAAGCAATGGGGTGGCAAGTAT
CTGATACTTATACTGATGCTGGTTTTTCAGGGGCCAAACTTGAACGCCCAGCAATGCAAAGATTAATCAA
CGATATCGAGAATAAAGCTTTTGATACAGTTCTTGTATATAAGCTAGACCGCCTTTCACGTAGTGTAAGA
GATACTCTTTATCTTGTTAAGGATGTGTTCACAAAAAATAAAATAGACTTTATCTCGCTTAATGAAAGTA
TTGATACTTCTTCTGCTATGGGTAGCTTGTTTCTCACTATTCTTTCTGCAATTAATGAGTTTGAAAGAGA
GAATATAAAAGAACGCATGACTATGGGTAAACTAGGGCGAGCGAAATCTGGTAAGTCTATGATGTGGACT
AAGACAGCTTTTGGGTATTACCACAACAGAAAGACAGGTATATTAGAAATTGTTCCTTTACAAGCTACAA
TAGTTGAACAAATATTCACTGATTATTTATCAGGAATATCACTTACAAAATTAAGAGATAAACTCAATGA
ATCTGGACACATCGGTAAAGATATACCGTGGTCTTATCGTACCCTAAGACAAACACTTGATAATCCAGTT
TACTGTGGTTATATCAAATTTAAGGACAGCCTATTTGAAGGTATGCACAAACCAATTATCCCTTATGAGA
CTTATTTAAAAGTTCAAAAAGAGCTAGAAGAAAGACAACAGCAGACTTATGAAAGAAATAACAACCCTAG
ACCTTTCCAAGCTAAATATATGCTGTCAGGGATGGCAAGGTGCGGTTACTGTGGAGCACCTTTAAAAATT
GTTCTTGGCCACAAAAGAAAAGATGGAAGCCGCACTATGAAATATCACTGTGCAAATAGATTTCCTCGAA
AAACAAAAGGAATTACAGTATATAATGACAATAAAAAGTGTGATTCAGGAACTTATGATTTAAGTAATTT
AGAAAATACTGTTATTGACAACCTGATTGGATTTCAAGAAAATAATGACTCCTTATTGAAAATTATCAAT
GGCAACAACCAACCTATTCTTGATACTTCGTCATTTAAAAAGCAAATTTCACAGATCGATAAAAAAATAC
AAAAGAACTCTGATTTGTACCTAAATGATTTTATCACTATGGATGAGTTGAAAGATCGTACTGATTCCCT
TCAGGCTGAGAAAAAGCTGCTTAAAGCTAAGATTAGCGAAAATAAATTTAATGACTCTACTGATGTTTTT
GAGTTAGTTAAAACTCAGTTGGGCTCAATTCCGATTAATGAACTATCATATGATAATAAAAAGAAAATCG
TCAACAACCTTGTATCAAAGGTTGATGTTACTGCTGATAATGTAGATATCATATTTAAATTCCAACTCGC
TACCGGTTAATAAGCTTTGAGACCTCATCACGCCTGAATTCCAGCACACTGGCGGCCGTTACTAGTGGAT
CCGAGCTCGGTACCAAGCTTGATGCATAGCTTGAGTATTCTAACGCGTCACCTAAATAGCTTGGCGTAAT
CATGGTCATAGCTGTTTCCTGTGTGAAATTGTTATCCGCTCACAATTCCACACAACATACGAGCCGGAAG
CATAAAGTGTAAAGCCTGGGGTGCCTAATGAGTGAGCTAACTCACATTAATTGCGTTGCGCTCACTGCCC
GCTTTCCAGTCGGGAAACCTGTCGTGCCAGCTGCATTAATGAATCGGCCAACGCGCGGGGAGAGGCGGTT
TGCGTATTGGGCGCTCTTCCGCTTCCTCGCTCACTGACTCGCTGCGCTCGGTCGTTCGGCTGCGGCGAGC
GGTATCAGCTCACTCAAAGGCGGTAATACGGTTATCCACAGAATCAGGGGATAACGCAGGAAAGAACATG
TGAGCAAAAGGCCAGCAAAAGGCCAGGAACCGTAAAAAGGCCGCGTTGCTGGCGTTTTTCCATAGGCTCC
GCCCCCCTGACGAGCATCACAAAAATCGACGCTCAAGTCAGAGGTGGCGAAACCCGACAGGACTATAAAG
ATACCAGGCGTTTCCCCCTGGAAGCTCCCTCGTGCGCTCTCCTGTTCCGACCCTGCCGCTTACCGGATAC
CTGTCCGCCTTTCTCCCTTCGGGAAGCGTGGCGCTTTCTCATAGCTCACGCTGTAGGTATCTCAGTTCGG
TGTAGGTCGTTCGCTCCAAGCTGGGCTGTGTGCACGAACCCCCCGTTCAGCCCGACCGCTGCGCCTTATC
CGGTAACTATCGTCTTGAGTCCAACCCGGTAAGACACGACTTATCGCCACTGGCAGCAGCCACTGGTAAC
AGGATTAGCAGAGCGAGGTATGTAGGCGGTGCTACAGAGTTCTTGAAGTGGTGGCCTAACTACGGCTACA
CTAGAAGAACAGTATTTGGTATCTGCGCTCTGCTGAAGCCAGTTACCTTCGGAAAAAGAGTTGGTAGCTC
TTGATCCGGCAAACAAACCACCGCTGGTAGCGGTGGTTTTTTTGTTTGCAAGCAGCAGATTACGCGCAGA
AAAAAAGGATCTCAAGAAGATCCTTTGATCTTTTCTACGGGGTCTGACGCTCAGTGGAACGAAAACTCAC
GTTAAGGGATTTTGGTCATGAGATTATCAAAAAGGATCTTCACCTAGATCCTTTTAAATTAAAAATGAAG
TTTTAGCACGTGTCAGTCCTGCTCCTCGGCCACGAAGTGCACGCAGTTGCCGGCCGGGTCGCGCAGGGCG
AACTCCCGCCCCCACGGCTGCTCGCCGATCTCGGTCATGGCCGGCCCGGAGGCGTCCCGGAAGTTCGTGG
ACACGACCTCCGACCACTCGGCGTACAGCTCGTCCAGGCCGCGCACCCACACCCAGGCCAGGGTGTTGTC
CGGCACCACCTGGTCCTGGACCGCGCTGATGAACAGGGTCACGTCGTCCCGGACCACACCGGCGAAGTCG
TCCTCCACGAAGTCCCGGGAGAACCCGAGCCGGTCGGTCCAGAACTCGACCGCTCCGGCGACGTCGCGCG
CGGTGAGCACCGGAACGGCACTGGTCAACTTGGCCATGGTGGCCCTCCTCACGTGCTATTATTGAAGCAT
TTATCAGGGTTATTGTCTCATGAGCGGATACATATTTGAATGTATTTAGAAAAATAAACAAATAGGGGTT
CCGCGCACATTTCCCCGAAAAGTGCCACCTGATGCGGTGTGAAATACCGCACAGATGCGTAAGGAGAAAA
TACCGCATCAGGAAATTGTAAGCGTTAATAATTCAGAAGAACTCGTCAAGAAGGCGATAGAAGGCGATGC
GCTGCGAATCGGGAGCGGCGATACCGTAAAGCACGAGGAAGCGGTCAGCCCATTCGCCGCCAAGCTCTTC
AGCAATATCACGGGTAGCCAACGCTATGTCCTGATAGCGGTCCGCCACACCCAGCCGGCCACAGTCGATG
AATCCAGAAAAGCGGCCATTTTCCACCATGATATTCGGCAAGCAGGCATCGCCATGGGTCACGACGAGAT
CCTCGCCGTCGGGCATGCTCGCCTTGAGCCTGGCGAACAGTTCGGCTGGCGCGAGCCCCTGATGCTCTTC
GTCCAGATCATCCTGATCGACAAGACCGGCTTCCATCCGAGTACGTGCTCGCTCGATGCGATGTTTCGCT
TGGTGGTCGAATGGGCAGGTAGCCGGATCAAGCGTATGCAGCCGCCGCATTGCATCAGCCATGATGGATA
CTTTCTCGGCAGGAGCAAGGTGAGATGACAGGAGATCCTGCCCCGGCACTTCGCCCAATAGCAGCCAGTC
CCTTCCCGCTTCAGTGACAACGTCGAGCACAGCTGCGCAAGGAACGCCCGTCGTGGCCAGCCACGATAGC
CGCGCTGCCTCGTCTTGCAGTTCATTCAGGGCACCGGACAGGTCGGTCTTGACAAAAAGAACCGGGCGCC
CCTGCGCTGACAGCCGGAACACGGCGGCATCAGAGCAGCCGATTGTCTGTTGTGCCCAGTCATAGCCGAA
TAGCCTCTCCACCCAAGCGGCCGGAGAACCTGCGTGCAATCCATCTTGTTCAATCATGCGAAACGATCCT
CATCCTGTCTCTTGATCAGAGCTTGATCCCCTGCGCCATCAGATCCTTGGCGGCAAGAAAGCCATCCAGT
TTACTTTGCAGGGCTTCCCAACCTTACCAGAGGGCGCCCCAGCTGGCAATTCCGGTTCGCTTGCTGTCCA
TAAAACCGCCCAGTCTAGCTATCGCCATGTAAGCCCACTGCAAGCTACCTGCTTTCTCTTTGCGCTTGCG
TTTTCCCTTGTCCAGATAGCCCAGTAGCTGACATTCATCCGGGGTCAGCACCGTTTCTGCGGACTGGCTT
TCTACGTGAAAAGGATCTAGGTGAAGATCCTTTTTGATAATCTCATGCCTGACATTTATATTCCCCAGAA
CATCAGGTTAATGGCGTTTTTGATGTCATTTTCGCGGTGGCTGAGATCAGCCACTTCTTCCCCGATAACG
GAGACCGGCACACTGGCCATATCGGTGGTCATCATGCGCCAGCTTTCATCCCCGATATGCACCACCGGGT
AAAGTTCACGGGAGACTTTATCTGACAGCAGACGTGCACTGGCCAGGGGGATCACCATCCGTCGCCCCGG
CGTGTCAATAATATCACTCTGTACATCCACAAACAGACGATAACGGCTCTCTCTTTTATAGGTGTAAACC
TTAAACTGCCGTACGTATAGGCTGCGCAACTGTTGGGAAGGGCGATCGGTGCGGGCCTCTTCGCTATTAC
GCCAGCTGGCGAAAGGGGGATGTGCTGCAAGGCGATTAAGTTGGGTAACGCCAGGGTTTTCCCAGTCACG
ACGTTGTAAAACGACGGCCAGTGAATTGTAATACGACTCACTATAGGGCGAATTGGGCCCTCTAGATGCA
TGCTCGAGCGGCCGCCAGTGTGATGGATATCTGCAGAATTCAGG
Features (pLannotate 1.2.2; 13 found; start..end, strand, type, name):
   1639..1655    -  protein_bind   lac operator: The lac repressor binds to the lac operator to inhibit transcription in E. coli. This inhibition can be relieved by adding lactose or isopropyl-β-D-thiogalactopyranoside (IPTG). lac repressor encoded by lacI
   1663..1693    -  promoter       lac promoter: promoter for the E. coli lac operon
   1708..1729    -  protein_bind   CAP binding site: CAP binding activates transcription in the presence of cAMP. E. coli catabolite activator protein
   1742..1834    -  CDS            lacI (fragment): lac repressor; lacI; The lac repressor binds to the lac operator to inhibit transcription in E. coli. This inhibition can be relieved by adding lactose or isopropyl-β-D-thiogalactopyranoside (IPTG).
   2017..2605    -  rep_origin     ori: high-copy-number ColE1/pMB1/pBR322/pUC origin of replication
   2743..3117    -  CDS            BleoR: antibiotic-binding protein; Sh ble from Streptoalloteichus hindustanus; confers resistance to bleomycin, phleomycin, and Zeocin™
   3137..3225    -  promoter       AmpR promoter (fragment): bla
   3252..3302    +  misc_feature   bom (fragment): basis of mobility region from pBR322
   3323..4117    -  CDS            NeoR/KanR: aminoglycoside phosphotransferase from Tn5; aph(3')-II (or nptII); confers resistance to neomycin, kanamycin, and G418 (Geneticin®)
   4149..4418    -  CDS            tnpA (fragment): TN5P_ECOLX - Also known as tnp. Experimental evidence at protein level: Swiss-Prot protein existence level 1. Mediates transposition of transposon Tn5 by a 'cut and paste' mechanism. First, the monomeric transposase binds the 19 bp inverted DNA repeats flanking the transposon. Then, dimerization of the DNA- bound transposase creates a synaptic DNA complex. After nicking of the first DNA strand, excision of the transposon proceeds through a series of intermediates. The transposase then mediates the insertion of the transposon at a new site by strand transfer. The activity of the wild- type tran
   4466..4769    -  CDS            ccdB (fragment): CcdB, a bacterial toxin that poisons DNA gyrase; ccdB; Plasmids containing the ccdB gene cannot be propagated in standard E. coli strains.
   4779..4926    -  CDS            lacZα (fragment): LacZα fragment of β-galactosidase; lacZ fragment
   4929..4947    +  promoter       T7 promoter: promoter for bacteriophage T7 RNA polymerase
