[The description below was written by a language model from this plasmid's Addgene catalogue record and pLannotate feature annotations shown in this document.]
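Description:
L0-I42 Tp901 GG1-GG4 is a Level 0 Golden Gate part plasmid for synthetic biology. It carries the coding sequence of the TP901 serine integrase in the commercial pCR-BluntII-TOPO cloning backbone. The insert of about 1.5 kb, listed as synthetic, was introduced by blunt TOPO cloning and is flanked by the GG1 and GG4 Golden Gate linkers. These linkers define where the part sits when it is released and joined with other modules, such as promoters and terminators, in higher-level assemblies. The record names no dedicated promoter for the integrase, which fits its role as a promoterless storage part rather than an expression construct.

The plasmid is propagated in E. coli at high copy from a ColE1/pUC-type origin and is selected with kanamycin through the Tn5-derived NeoR/KanR gene. A BleoR (Sh ble) cassette conferring Zeocin resistance is also present as part of the backbone. The feature table annotates only backbone elements: the lac promoter, operator and CAP site, a T7 promoter, and lacZα and ccdB fragments. The last two are remnants of the lacZα-ccdB fusion that the TOPO insertion disrupts, which is how the vector selects against empty clones. The integrase itself is not annotated, but the unannotated stretch of the 5,014 nt sequence is large enough to hold the stated insert.

The associated publication describes an integrase toolbox for recording gene expression during plant development. In such systems, integrases like TP901 catalyse irreversible recombination between attachment sites to switch a target construct's state. This plasmid supplies the integrase coding module for building those circuits.
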