Addgene plasmid #195907: L0-I42 Tp901 GG1-GG4
Purpose: Level 0 Tp901 integrase with GG1 and GG4 golden gate linkers
Depositing lab: Jennifer Nemhauser. Depositing organization: University of Washington. Publication: An integrase toolbox to record gene-expression during plant development. Guiziou S, Maranas CJ, Chu JC, Nemhauser JL. Nat Commun. 2023 Apr 3;14(1):1844. doi: 10.1038/s41467-023-37607-5. PubMed 37012288.
Backbone
  Vector backbone: pCR-BluntII-TOPO
  Backbone manufacturer: Thermo Fisher Scientific
  Backbone size w/o insert (bp): 3512
  Vector type: Synthetic Biology
Growth in bacteria
  Bacterial resistance: Kanamycin, 50 μg/mL
  Growth temperature: 37°C
  Growth strain: DH5alpha
  Copy number: High Copy
Gene/Insert
  Gene/Insert name: Tp901 integrae
  Species: Synthetic
  Insert size (bp): 1502
  Cloning method: TOPO Cloning
Terms and licenses: Academic/Nonprofit Terms; Industry Terms: Not Available to Industry
How to cite: L0-I42 Tp901 GG1-GG4 was a gift from Jennifer Nemhauser (Addgene plasmid # 195907 ; http://n2t.net/addgene:195907 ; RRID:Addgene_195907)
